>Addgene plasmid #48018 | pICH41766 | depositor full sequence | sequence record 69018 | Full Sequence
GGGTACCGAGCTCGAATTCACTGGCCGTCGTTTTACAACGTCGTGACTGGGAAAACCCTGGCGTTACCCA
ACTTAATCGCCTTGCAGCACATCCCCCTTTCGCCAGCTGGCGTAATAGCGAAGAGGCCCGCACCGATCGC
CCTTCCCAACAGTTGCGCAGCCTGAATGGCGAATGGCGCCTGATGCGGTATTTTCTCCTTACGCATCTGT
GCGGTATTTCACACCGCATATGGTGCACTCTCAGTACAATCTGCTCTGATGCCGCATAGTTAAGCCAGCC
CCGACACCCGCCAACACCCGCTGACGCGCCCTGACGGGCTTGTCTGCTCCCGGCATCCGCTTACAGACAA
GCTGTGACCATCTCCGGGAGCTGCATGTGTCAGAGGTTTTCACCGTCATCACCGAAACGCGCGAGTCGAA
AGGGCCTCGTGATACGCCTATTTTTATAGGTTAATGTCATGATAATAATGGTTTCTTAGACGTCAGGTGG
CACTTTTCGGGGAAATGTGCGCGGAACCCCTATTTGTTTATTTTTCTAAATACATTCAAATATGTATCCG
CTCATGAGACAATAACCCTGATAAATGCTTCAATAATATTGAAAAAGGAAGAGTATGCGCTCACGCAACT
GGTCCAGAACCTTGACCGAACGCAGCGGTGGTAACGGCGCAGTGGCGGTTTTCATGGCTTGTTATGACTG
TTTTTTTGGGGTACAGTCTATGCCTCGGGCATCCAAGCAGCAAGCGCGTTACGCCGTGGGTCGATGTTTG
ATGTTATGGAGCAGCAACGATGTTACGCAGCAGGGCAGTCGCCCTAAAACAAAGTTAAACATCATGAGGG
AAGCGGTGATCGCCGAAGTATCGACTCAACTATCAGAGGTAGTTGGCGTCATCGAGCGCCATCTCGAACC
GACGTTGCTGGCCGTACATTTGTACGGCTCCGCAGTGGATGGCGGCCTGAAGCCACACAGTGATATTGAT
TTGCTGGTTACGGTGACCGTAAGGCTTGATGAAACAACGCGGCGAGCTTTGATCAACGACCTTTTGGAAA
CTTCGGCTTCCCCTGGAGAGAGCGAGATTCTCCGCGCTGTAGAAGTCACCATTGTTGTGCACGACGACAT
CATTCCGTGGCGTTATCCAGCTAAGCGCGAACTGCAATTTGGAGAATGGCAGCGCAATGACATTCTTGCA
GGTATCTTCGAGCCAGCCACGATCGACATTGATCTGGCTATCTTGCTGACAAAAGCAAGAGAACATAGCG
TTGCCTTGGTAGGTCCAGCGGCGGAGGAACTCTTTGATCCGGTTCCTGAACAGGATCTATTTGAGGCGCT
AAATGAAACCTTAACGCTATGGAACTCGCCGCCCGACTGGGCTGGCGATGAGCGAAATGTAGTGCTTACG
TTGTCCCGCATTTGGTACAGCGCAGTAACCGGCAAAATCGCGCCGAAGGATGTCGCTGCCGACTGGGCAA
TGGAGCGCCTGCCGGCCCAGTATCAGCCCGTCATACTTGAAGCTAGACAGGCTTATCTTGGACAAGAAGA
AGATCGCTTGGCCTCGCGCGCAGATCAGTTGGAAGAATTTGTCCACTACGTGAAAGGCGAGATCACCAAG
GTAGTCGGCAAATAACTGTCAGACCAAGTTTACTCATATATACTTTAGATTGATTTAAAACTTCATTTTT
AATTTAAAAGGATCTAGGTGAAGATCCTTTTTGATAATCTCATGACCAAAATCCCTTAACGTGAGTTTTC
GTTCCACTGAGCGTCAGACCCCGTAGAAAAGATCAAAGGATCTTCTTGAGATCCTTTTTTTCTGCGCGTA
ATCTGCTGCTTGCAAACAAAAAAACCACCGCTACCAGCGGTGGTTTGTTTGCCGGATCAAGAGCTACCAA
CTCTTTTTCCGAAGGTAACTGGCTTCAGCAGAGCGCAGATACCAAATACTGTCCTTCTAGTGTAGCCGTA
GTTAGGCCACCACTTCAAGAACTCTGTAGCACCGCCTACATACCTCGCTCTGCTAATCCTGTTACCAGTG
GCTGCTGCCAGTGGCGATAAGTCGTGTCTTACCGGGTTGGACTCAAGACGATAGTTACCGGATAAGGCGC
AGCGGTCGGGCTGAACGGGGGGTTCGTGCACACAGCCCAGCTTGGAGCGAACGACCTACACCGAACTGAG
ATACCTACAGCGTGAGCTATGAGAAAGCGCCACGCTTCCCGAAGGGAGAAAGGCGGACAGGTATCCGGTA
AGCGGCAGGGTCGGAACAGGAGAGCGCACGAGGGAGCTTCCAGGGGGAAACGCCTGGTATCTTTATAGTC
CTGTCGGGTTTCGCCACCTCTGACTTGAGCGTCGATTTTTGTGATGCTCGTCAGGGGGGCGGAGCCTATG
GAAAAACGCCAGCAACGCGGCCTTTTTACGGTTCCTGGCCTTTTGCTGGCCTTTTGCTCACATGTTCTTT
CCTGCGTTATCCCCTGATTCTGTGGATAACCGTATTACCGCCTTTGAGTGAGCTGATACCGCTCGCCGCA
GCCGAACGACCGAGCGCAGCGAGTCAGTGAGCGAGGAAGCGGAAGAGCGCCCAATACGCAAACCGCCTCT
CCCCGCGCGTTGGCCGATTCATTAATGCAGCTGGCACGACAGGTTTCCCGACTGGAAAGCGGGCAGTGAG
CGCAACGCAATTAATGTGAGTTAGCTCACTCATTAGGCACCCCAGGCTTTACACTTTATGCTTCCGGCTC
GTATGTTGTGTGGAATTGTGAGCGGATAACAATTTCACACAGGAAACAGCTATGACCATGATTACGCCAA
GCTTGCATGCCTGCAGGTCGACTCTAGAGGATCCCCTTTGAAGACAATTACGAGGATGCACATGTGACCG
AGGGATTGTCTTCGTGGAAACTTGGGACTTCAGATTCCACCCCTTGCAAGCGTGGAAAGCCTTCCGACCA
AGGGAAGTGTCGGATGTAGAGGAAATGGAAAGTTTGTTCTCAGATGGGGACTTGCTTGATTGCTTCACAA
GAATGCCAGCTTATGCGGTAAACGCAGAGGAAGATTTAGCTGCAATCAGGAAAACGCCCGAGATGGATGT
CGGTCAAGAAGTTAAAGAACCTGCAGGAGACAGAAATCAATACTCAAACCCTGCAGAAACTTTCCTCAAC
AAGCTCCACAGGAAACACAGTAGGGAGGTGAAACACCAGGCCGCAAAGAAAGCTAAACGCCTAGCTGAAA
TCCAGGAGTCAATGAGAGCTGAAGGTGATGCCGAACCAAATGAAATAAGCGGGGGCATGGGGGCAATACC
CAGCAACGCCGAACTTCCTGGGCCCAAA
Features (pLannotate 1.2.2; 14 found; start..end, strand, type, name):
     16..173     +  CDS            lacZα (fragment): LacZα fragment of β-galactosidase; lacZ fragment
    179..278     -  misc_feature   bom (fragment): basis of mobility region from pBR322
    380..415     -  CDS            rop (fragment): Rop protein, which maintains plasmids at low copy number; rop
    510..614     +  promoter       AmpR promoter: bla
    605..685     -  CDS            int (fragment): INT2_ECOLX - Protein inferred from homology: Swiss-Prot protein existence level 3. Putative integrase believed to be involved in the insertion of antibiotic resistance genes into plasmids and transposons. From Escherichia coli.
    771..827     +  CDS            GmR (fragment): gentamycin acetyltransferase; aacC1; confers resistance to gentamycin
    834..1625    +  CDS            SmR: aminoglycoside adenylyltransferase (Murphy, 1985); aadA; confers resistance to spectinomycin and streptomycin
   1796..2384    +  rep_origin     ori: high-copy-number ColE1/pMB1/pBR322/pUC origin of replication
   2567..2659    +  CDS            lacI (fragment): lac repressor; lacI; The lac repressor binds to the lac operator to inhibit transcription in E. coli. This inhibition can be relieved by adding lactose or isopropyl-β-D-thiogalactopyranoside (IPTG).
   2672..2693    +  protein_bind   CAP binding site: CAP binding activates transcription in the presence of cAMP. E. coli catabolite activator protein
   2708..2738    +  promoter       lac promoter: promoter for the E. coli lac operon
   2746..2762    +  protein_bind   lac operator: The lac repressor binds to the lac operator to inhibit transcription in E. coli. This inhibition can be relieved by adding lactose or isopropyl-β-D-thiogalactopyranoside (IPTG). lac repressor encoded by lacI
   2799..2836    -  misc_feature   MCS (fragment): pUC18/19 multiple cloning site
   2884..30      +  CDS            RDRP_PVXX3 (fragment) (across the origin): Protein inferred from homology: Swiss-Prot protein existence level 3. RNA replication. The central part of this protein possibly functions as an ATP-binding helicase (Probable). From Potato virus X (strain X3) (PVX).
