[The description below was written by a language model from this plasmid's Addgene catalogue record and pLannotate feature annotations shown in this document.]
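Description:
pICH41766 is a small, high-copy E. coli plasmid built on a self-made pUC19-derived backbone and deposited as an empty backbone within the MoClo modular cloning system for standardized assembly of multigene constructs. The depositor describes it only as a "level 2 end linker"; no gene or insert is recorded, and the vector type is left unspecified. In hierarchical Golden Gate-style assembly schemes, end-linker plasmids generally supply a short adapter fragment that joins the last transcription unit in a series to the destination vector. The record itself does not state the fusion sites, the type IIS enzymes involved, or which position this particular linker closes.

The annotated sequence (3,318 nt, slightly larger than the 3,293 bp listed for the backbone) shows a ColE1/pMB1-type pUC origin for high-copy replication. An aadA (SmR) aminoglycoside adenylyltransferase gene confers spectinomycin/streptomycin resistance, matching the catalogue's spectinomycin selection. It lies downstream of an AmpR (bla) promoter, alongside short integrase and gentamicin acetyltransferase fragments that are probably remnants of the resistance cassette's source. Fragments of bom, rop and lacI are likewise partial backbone remnants.

The remaining region carries the lac regulatory elements (CAP binding site, lac promoter and operator), a partial pUC multiple cloning site and a lacZα fragment. Between these, spanning the sequence origin, is a segment matching part of the Potato virus X RNA-dependent RNA polymerase. The record does not explain this segment's role. It may be non-functional filler within the linker region, and there is no indication that it is expressed as a functional protein.
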