Addgene plasmid #48018: pICH41766
Purpose: (Empty Backbone)
Depositing lab: Sylvestre Marillonnet. Depositing organization: Leibniz Institute of Plant Biochemistry (IPB). Publication: A modular cloning system for standardized assembly of multigene constructs. Weber E, Engler C, Gruetzner R, Werner S, Marillonnet S. PLoS One. 2011 Feb 18;6(2):e16765. doi: 10.1371/journal.pone.0016765. PubMed 21364738.
Backbone
  Vector backbone: pUC19-derived
  Backbone manufacturer: self-made
  Backbone size (bp): 3293
  Vector type: Unspecified
Growth in bacteria
  Bacterial resistance: Spectinomycin, 50 μg/mL
  Growth temperature: 37°C
  Growth strain: DH10B
  Copy number: High Copy
Gene/Insert
  Gene/Insert name: None
Terms and licenses: Academic/Nonprofit Terms; Industry Terms: Not Available to Industry
Depositor comments: level 2 end linker
How to cite: pICH41766 was a gift from Sylvestre Marillonnet (Addgene plasmid # 48018 ; http://n2t.net/addgene:48018 ; RRID:Addgene_48018)
