>Addgene plasmid #48018 | pICH41766 | addgene partial sequence | sequence record 70996 | M13_pUC_rev
TGACCATGATTACGCCAAGCTTGCATGCCTGCAGGTCGACTCTAGAGGATCCCCTTTGAAGACAATTACG
AGGATGCACATGTGACCGAGGGATTGTCTTCGTGGAAACTTGGGACTTCAGATTCCACCCCTTGCAAGCG
TGGAAAGCCTTCCGACCAAGGGAAGTGTCGGATGTAGAGGAAATGGAAAGTTTGTTCTCAGATGGGGACT
TGCTTGATTGCTTCACAAGAATGCCAGCTTATGCGGTAAACGCAGAGGAAGATTTAGCTGCAATCAGGAA
AACGCCCGAGATGGATGTCGGTCAAGAAGTTAAAGAACCTGCAGGAGACAGAAATCAATACTCAAACCCT
GCAGAAACTTTCCTCAACAAGCTCCACAGGAAACACAGTAGGGAGGTGAAACACCAGGCCGCAAAGAAAG
CTAAACGCCTAGCTGAAATCCAGGAGTCAATGAGAGCTGAAGGTGATGCCGAACCAAATGAAATAAGCGG
GGGCATGGGGGCAATACCCAGCAACGCCGAACTTCCTGGGCCCAAAGGGTACCGAGCTCGAATTCACTGG
CCGTCGTTTTACAACGTCGTGACTGGGAAAACCCTGGCGTTACCCAACTTAATCGCCTTGCAGCACATCC
CCCTTTCGCCAGCTGGCGTAATAGCGAAGAGGCCCGCACCGATCGCCCTTCCCAACAGTTGCGCAGCCTG
AATGGCGAATGGCGCCTGATGCGGTATTTTCTCCTTACGCATCTGTGCGGTATTTCACACCGCATATGGT
GCACTCTCAGTACAATCTGCTCTGATGCCGCATAGTTAAGCCAGCCCCGACACCCGCCAACACCCGCTGA
CGCGCCCTGACGGGCTTGTCTGCTCCCGGCATCCGCTTACAGACAAGCTGTGACCATCTCCGGGAGCTGC
ATGTGTCAGAGGTTTTCACCGTCATCACCGAAACGCGCGAGTCGAAAGGGCCTCGTGATACGCCTATTTT
TATAGGTTAATGTCATGATAATAATGGTTTCTTAGACGTCAGGTGGCACTTTTCGGGGAAATGTGCGCGG
AACCCCTATTTGTTTATTTTTCTAAATACATTCAAATATGTATCCGCTCATGAGACAATAACCCTGATAA
ATGCTTCA
